>Addgene plasmid #74446 | pLenti.CMV/TO_PRKAA1 | addgene full sequence | sequence record 305778 | Addgene NGS Result
TAATGTGAGTTAGCTCACTCATTAGGCACCCCAGGCTTTACACTTTATGCTTCCGGCTCGTATGTTGTGT
GGAATTGTGAGCGGATAACAATTTCACACAGGAAACAGCTATGACCATGATTACGCCAAGCGCGCAATTA
ACCCTCACTAAAGGGAACAAAAGCTGGAGCTGCAAGCTTAATGTAGTCTTATGCAATACTCTTGTAGTCT
TGCAACATGGTAACGATGAGTTAGCAACATGCCTTACAAGGAGAGAAAAAGCACCGTGCATGCCGATTGG
TGGAAGTAAGGTGGTACGATCGTGCCTTATTAGGAAGGCAACAGACGGGTCTGACATGGATTGGACGAAC
CACTGAATTGCCGCATTGCAGAGATATTGTATTTAAGTGCCTAGCTCGATACATAAACGGGTCTCTCTGG
TTAGACCAGATCTGAGCCTGGGAGCTCTCTGGCTAACTAGGGAACCCACTGCTTAAGCCTCAATAAAGCT
TGCCTTGAGTGCTTCAAGTAGTGTGTGCCCGTCTGTTGTGTGACTCTGGTAACTAGAGATCCCTCAGACC
CTTTTAGTCAGTGTGGAAAATCTCTAGCAGTGGCGCCCGAACAGGGACTTGAAAGCGAAAGGGAAACCAG
AGGAGCTCTCTCGACGCAGGACTCGGCTTGCTGAAGCGCGCACGGCAAGAGGCGAGGGGCGGCGACTGGT
GAGTACGCCAAAAATTTTGACTAGCGGAGGCTAGAAGGAGAGAGATGGGTGCGAGAGCGTCAGTATTAAG
CGGGGGAGAATTAGATCGCGATGGGAAAAAATTCGGTTAAGGCCAGGGGGAAAGAAAAAATATAAATTAA
AACATATAGTATGGGCAAGCAGGGAGCTAGAACGATTCGCAGTTAATCCTGGCCTGTTAGAAACATCAGA
AGGCTGTAGACAAATACTGGGACAGCTACAACCATCCCTTCAGACAGGATCAGAAGAACTTAGATCATTA
TATAATACAGTAGCAACCCTCTATTGTGTGCATCAAAGGATAGAGATAAAAGACACCAAGGAAGCTTTAG
ACAAGATAGAGGAAGAGCAAAACAAAAGTAAGACCACCGCACAGCAAGCGGCCGCTGATCTTCAGACCTG
GAGGAGGAGATATGAGGGACAATTGGAGAAGTGAATTATATAAATATAAAGTAGTAAAAATTGAACCATT
AGGAGTAGCACCCACCAAGGCAAAGAGAAGAGTGGTGCAGAGAGAAAAAAGAGCAGTGGGAATAGGAGCT
TTGTTCCTTGGGTTCTTGGGAGCAGCAGGAAGCACTATGGGCGCAGCGTCAATGACGCTGACGGTACAGG
CCAGACAATTATTGTCTGGTATAGTGCAGCAGCAGAACAATTTGCTGAGGGCTATTGAGGCGCAACAGCA
TCTGTTGCAACTCACAGTCTGGGGCATCAAGCAGCTCCAGGCAAGAATCCTGGCTGTGGAAAGATACCTA
AAGGATCAACAGCTCCTGGGGATTTGGGGTTGCTCTGGAAAACTCATTTGCACCACTGCTGTGCCTTGGA
ATGCTAGTTGGAGTAATAAATCTCTGGAACAGATTTGGAATCACACGACCTGGATGGAGTGGGACAGAGA
AATTAACAATTACACAAGCTTAATACACTCCTTAATTGAAGAATCGCAAAACCAGCAAGAAAAGAATGAA
CAAGAATTATTGGAATTAGATAAATGGGCAAGTTTGTGGAATTGGTTTAACATAACAAATTGGCTGTGGT
ATATAAAATTATTCATAATGATAGTAGGAGGCTTGGTAGGTTTAAGAATAGTTTTTGCTGTACTTTCTAT
AGTGAATAGAGTTAGGCAGGGATATTCACCATTATCGTTTCAGACCCACCTCCCAACCCCGAGGGGACCC
GACAGGCCCGAAGGAATAGAAGAAGAAGGTGGAGAGAGAGACAGAGACAGATCCATTCGATTAGTGAACG
GATCTCGACGGTATCGGTTAACTTTTAAAAGAAAAGGGGGGATTGGGGGGTACAGTGCAGGGGAAAGAAT
AGTAGACATAATAGCAACAGACATACAAACTAAAGAATTACAAAAACAAATTACAAAATTCAAAATTTTA
TCGATAAGCTTGGGAGTTCCGCGTTACATAACTTACGGTAAATGGCCCGCCTGGCTGACCGCCCAACGAC
CCCCGCCCATTGACGTCAATAATGACGTATGTTCCCATAGTAACGCCAATAGGGACTTTCCATTGACGTC
AATGGGTGGAGTATTTACGGTAAACTGCCCACTTGGCAGTACATCAAGTGTATCATATGCCAAGTACGCC
CCCTATTGACGTCAATGACGGTAAATGGCCCGCCTGGCATTATGCCCAGTACATGACCTTATGGGACTTT
CCTACTTGGCAGTACATCTACGTATTAGTCATCGCTATTACCATGGTGATGCGGTTTTGGCAGTACATCA
ATGGGCGTGGATAGCGGTTTGACTCACGGGGATTTCCAAGTCTCCACCCCATTGACGTCAATGGGAGTTT
GTTTTGGCACCAAAATCAACGGGACTTTCCAAAATGTCGTAACAACTCCGCCCCATTGACGCAAATGGGC
GGTAGGCGTGTACGGTGGGAGGTCTATATAAGCAGAGCTCTCCCTATCAGTGATAGAGATCTCCCTATCA
GTGATAGAGATCGTCGACTAGTCCAGTGTGGTGGAATTCTGCAGATATCAACAAGTTTGTACAAAAAAGC
AGGCACCATGGCGACAGCCGAGAAGCAGAAACACGACGGGCGGGTGAAGATCGGCCACTACATTCTGGGT
GACACGCTGGGGGTCGGCACCTTCGGCAAAGTGAAGGTTGGCAAACATGAATTGACTGGGCATAAAGTAG
CTGTGAAGATACTCAATCGACAGAAGATTCGGAGCCTTGATGTGGTAGGAAAAATCCGCAGAGAAATTCA
GAACCTCAAGCTTTTCAGGCATCCTCATATAATTAAACTGTACCAGGTCATCAGTACACCATCTGATATT
TTCATGGTGATGGAATATGTCTCAGGAGGAGAGCTATTTGATTATATCTGTAAGAATGGAAGGCTGGATG
AAAAAGAAAGTCGGCGTCTGTTCCAACAGATCCTTTCTGGTGTGGATTATTGTCACAGGCATATGGTGGT
CCATAGAGATTTGAAACCTGAAAATGTCCTGCTTGATGCACACATGAATGCAAAGATAGCTGATTTTGGT
CTTTCAAACATGATGTCAGATGGTGAATTTTTAAGAACAAGTTGTGGCTCACCCAACTATGCTGCACCAG
AAGTAATTTCAGGAAGATTGTATGCAGGCCCAGAGGTAGATATATGGAGCAGTGGGGTTATTCTCTATGC
TTTATTATGTGGAACCCTTCCATTTGATGATGACCATGTGCCAACTCTTTTTAAGAAGATATGTGATGGG
ATCTTCTATACCCCTCAATATTTAAATCCTTCTGTGATTAGCCTTTTGAAACATATGCTGCAGGTGGATC
CCATGAAGAGGGCCACAATCAAAGATATCAGGGAACATGAATGGTTTAAACAGGACCTTCCAAAATATCT
CTTTCCTGAGGATCCATCATATAGTTCAACCATGATTGATGATGAAGCCTTAAAAGAAGTATGTGAAAAG
TTTGAGTGCTCAGAAGAGGAAGTTCTCAGCTGTCTTTACAACAGAAATCACCAGGATCCTTTGGCAGTTG
CCTACCATCTCATAATAGATAACAGGAGAATAATGAATGAAGCCAAAGATTTCTATTTGGCGACAAGCCC
ACCTGATTCTTTTCTTGATGATCATCACCTGACTCGGCCCCATCCTGAAAGAGTACCATTCTTGGTTGCT
GAAACACCAAGGGCACGCCATACCCTTGATGAATTAAATCCACAGAAATCCAAACACCAAGGTGTAAGGA
AAGCAAAATGGCATTTAGGAATTAGAAGTCAAAGTCGACCAAATGATATTATGGCAGAAGTATGTAGAGC
AATCAAACAATTGGATTATGAATGGAAGGTTGTAAACCCATATTATTTGCGTGTACGAAGGAAGAATCCT
GTGACAAGCACTTACTCCAAAATGAGTCTACAGTTATACCAAGTGGATAGTAGAACTTATCTACTGGATT
TCCGTAGTATTGATGATGAAATTACAGAAGCCAAATCAGGGACTGCTACTCCACAGAGATCGGGATCAGT
TAGCAACTATCGATCTTGCCAAAGGAGTGATTCAGATGCTGAGGCTCAAGGAAAATCCTCAGAAGTTTCT
CTTACCTCATCTGTGACCTCACTTGACTCTTCTCCTGTTGACCTAACTCCAAGACCTGGAAGTCACACAA
TAGAATTTTTTGAGATGTGTGCAAATCTAATTAAAATTCTTGCACAATAGAACCCAGCTTTCTTGTACAA
AGTGGTTGATATCCAGCACAGTGGCGGCCGCTCGACAATCAACCTCTGGATTACAAAATTTGTGAAAGAT
TGACTGGTATTCTTAACTATGTTGCTCCTTTTACGCTATGTGGATACGCTGCTTTAATGCCTTTGTATCA
TGCTATTGCTTCCCGTATGGCTTTCATTTTCTCCTCCTTGTATAAATCCTGGTTGCTGTCTCTTTATGAG
GAGTTGTGGCCCGTTGTCAGGCAACGTGGCGTGGTGTGCACTGTGTTTGCTGACGCAACCCCCACTGGTT
GGGGCATTGCCACCACCTGTCAGCTCCTTTCCGGGACTTTCGCTTTCCCCCTCCCTATTGCCACGGCGGA
ACTCATCGCCGCCTGCCTTGCCCGCTGCTGGACAGGGGCTCGGCTGTTGGGCACTGACAATTCCGTGGTG
TTGTCGGGGAAGCTGACGTCCTTTCCATGGCTGCTCGCCTGTGTTGCCACCTGGATTCTGCGCGGGACGT
CCTTCTGCTACGTCCCTTCGGCCCTCAATCCAGCGGACCTTCCTTCCCGCGGCCTGCTGCCGGCTCTGCG
GCCTCTTCCGCGTCTTCGCCTTCGCCCTCAGACGAGTCGGATCTCCCTTTGGGCCGCCTCCCCGCCTGGA
ATTCTACCGGGTAGGGGAGGCGCTTTTCCCAAGGCAGTCTGGAGCATGCGCTTTAGCAGCCCCGCTGGGC
ACTTGGCGCTACACAAGTGGCCTCTGGCCTCGCACACATTCCACATCCACCGGTAGGCGCCAACCGGCTC
CGTTCTTTGGTGGCCCCTTCGCGCCACCTTCTACTCCTCCCCTAGTCAGGAAGTTCCCCCCCGCCCCGCA
GCTCGCGTCGTGCAGGACGTGACAAATGGAAGTAGCACGTCTCACTAGTCTCGTGCAGATGGACAGCACC
GCTGAGCAATGGAAGCGGGTAGGCCTTTGGGGCAGCGGCCAATAGCAGCTTTGCTCCTTCGCTTTCTGGG
CTCAGAGGCTGGGAAGGGGTGGGTCCGGGGGCGGGCTCAGGGGCGGGCTCAGGGGCGGGGCGGGCGCCCG
AAGGTCCTCCGGAGGCCCGGCATTCTGCACGCTTCAAAAGCGCACGTCTGCCGCGCTGTTCTCCTCTTCC
TCATCTCCGGGCCTTTCGACCTGCAGCCCAAGCTTACCATGACCGAGTACAAGCCCACGGTGCGCCTCGC
CACCCGCGACGACGTCCCCAGGGCCGTACGCACCCTCGCCGCCGCGTTCGCCGACTACCCCGCCACGCGC
CACACCGTCGATCCGGACCGCCACATCGAGCGGGTCACCGAGCTGCAAGAACTCTTCCTCACGCGCGTCG
GGCTCGACATCGGCAAGGTGTGGGTCGCGGACGACGGCGCCGCGGTGGCGGTCTGGACCACGCCGGAGAG
CGTCGAAGCGGGGGCGGTGTTCGCCGAGATCGGCCCGCGCATGGCCGAGTTGAGCGGTTCCCGGCTGGCC
GCGCAGCAACAGATGGAAGGCCTCCTGGCGCCGCACCGGCCCAAGGAGCCCGCGTGGTTCCTGGCCACCG
TCGGCGTCTCGCCCGACCACCAGGGCAAGGGTCTGGGCAGCGCCGTCGTGCTCCCCGGAGTGGAGGCGGC
CGAGCGCGCCGGGGTGCCCGCCTTCCTGGAGACCTCCGCGCCCCGCAACCTCCCCTTCTACGAGCGGCTC
GGCTTCACCGTCACCGCCGACGTCGAGGTGCCCGAAGGACCGCGCACCTGGTGCATGACCCGCAAGCCCG
GTGCCTGACGCCCGCCCCACGACCCGCAGCGCCCGACCGAAAGGAGCGCACGACCCCATGCATCTCGAGG
GCCCGGTACCTTTAAGACCAATGACTTACAAGGCAGCTGTAGATCTTAGCCACTTTTTAAAAGAAAAGGG
GGGACTGGAAGGGCTAGCTCACTCCCAACGAAGACAAGATCTGCTTTTTGCTTGTACTGGGTCTCTCTGG
TTAGACCAGATCTGAGCCTGGGAGCTCTCTGGCTAACTAGGGAACCCACTGCTTAAGCCTCAATAAAGCT
TGCCTTGAGTGCTTCAAGTAGTGTGTGCCCGTCTGTTGTGTGACTCTGGTAACTAGAGATCCCTCAGACC
CTTTTAGTCAGTGTGGAAAATCTCTAGCAGTAGTAGTTCATGTCATCTTATTATTCAGTATTTATAACTT
GCAAAGAAATGAATATCAGAGAGTGAGAGGAACTTGTTTATTGCAGCTTATAATGGTTACAAATAAAGCA
ATAGCATCACAAATTTCACAAATAAAGCATTTTTTTCACTGCATTCTAGTTGTGGTTTGTCCAAACTCAT
CAATGTATCTTATCATGTCTGGCTCTAGCTATCCCGCCCCTAACTCCGCCCATCCCGCCCCTAACTCCGC
CCAGTTCCGCCCATTCTCCGCCCCATGGCTGACTAATTTTTTTTATTTATGCAGAGGCCGAGGCCGCCTC
GGCCTCTGAGCTATTCCAGAAGTAGTGAGGAGGCTTTTTTGGAGGCCTAGGGACGTACCCAATTCGCCCT
ATAGTGAGTCGTATTACGCGCGCTCACTGGCCGTCGTTTTACAACGTCGTGACTGGGAAAACCCTGGCGT
TACCCAACTTAATCGCCTTGCAGCACATCCCCCTTTCGCCAGCTGGCGTAATAGCGAAGAGGCCCGCACC
GATCGCCCTTCCCAACAGTTGCGCAGCCTGAATGGCGAATGGG
[124 nt withheld, positions 7114-7237]
C
[91 nt withheld, positions 7239-7329]
A
[49 nt withheld, positions 7331-7379]
CCTTTGACGTTGGAGTCCACGTTCTTT
[37 nt withheld, positions 7407-7443]
ACCCTATCTCGGTCTATTCTTTTGATTTATAAGGGATTTTGCCGATTTCGGCCTATTGGTTAAAAAATGA
GCTGATTTAACAAAAATTTAACGCGAATTTTAACAAAATATTAACGCTTACAATTTAGGTGGCACTTTTC
GGGGAAATGTGCGCGGAACCCCTATTTGTTTATTTTTCTAAATACATTCAAATATGTATCCGCTCATGAG
ACAATAACCCTGATAAATGCTTCAATAATATTGAAAAAGGAAGAGTATGAGTATTCAACATTTCCGTGTC
GCCCTTATTCCCTTTTTTGCGGCATTTTGCCTTCCTGTTTTTGCTCACCCAGAAACGCTGGTGAAAGTAA
AAGATGCTGAAGATCAGTTGGGTGCACGAGTGGGTTACATCGAACTGGATCTCAACAGCGGTAAGATCCT
TGAGAGTTTTCGCCCCGAAGAACGTTTTCCAATGATGAGCACTTTTAAAGTTCTGCTATGTGGCGCGGTA
TTATCCCGTATTGACGCCGGGCAAGAGCAACTCGGTCGCCGCATACACTATTCTCAGAATGACTTGGTTG
AGTACTCACCAGTCACAGAAAAGCATCTTACGGATGGCATGACAGTAAGAGAATTATGCAGTGCTGCCAT
AACCATGAGTGATAACACTGCGGCCAACTTACTTCTGACAACGATCGGAGGACCGAAGGAGCTAACCGCT
TTTTTGCACAACATGGGGGATCATGTAACTCGCCTTGATCGTTGGGAACCGGAGCTGAATGAAGCCATAC
CAAACGACGAGCGTGACACCACGATGCCTGTAGCAATGGCAACAACGTTGCGCAAACTATTAACTGGCGA
ACTACTTACTCTAGCTTCCCGGCAACAATTAATAGACTGGATGGAGGCGGATAAAGTTGCAGGACCACTT
CTGCGCTCGGCCCTTCCGGCTGGCTGGTTTATTGCTGATAAATCTGGAGCCGGTGAGCGTGGGTCTCGCG
GTATCATTGCAGCACTGGGGCCAGATGGTAAGCCCTCCCGTATCGTAGTTATCTACACGACGGGGAGTCA
GGCAACTATGGATGAACGAAATAGACAGATCGCTGAGATAGGTGCCTCACTGATTAAGCATTGGTAACTG
TCAGACCAAGTTTACTCATATATACTTTAGATTGATTTAAAACTTCATTTTTAATTTAAAAGGATCTAGG
TGAAGATCCTTTTTGATAATCTCATGACCAAAATCCCTTAACGTGAGTTTTCGTTCCACTGAGCGTCAGA
CCCCGTAGAAAAGATCAAAGGATCTTCTTGAGATCCTTTTTTTCTGCGCGTAATCTGCTGCTTGCAAACA
AAAAAACCACCGCTACCAGCGGTGGTTTGTTTGCCGGATCAAGAGCTACCAACTCTTTTTCCGAAGGTAA
CTGGCTTCAGCAGAGCGCAGATACCAAATACTGTTCTTCTAGTGTAGCCGTAGTTAGGCCACCACTTCAA
GAACTCTGTAGCACCGCCTACATACCTCGCTCTGCTAATCCTGTTACCAGTGGCTGCTGCCAGTGGCGAT
AAGTCGTGTCTTACCGGGTTGGACTCAAGACGATAGTTACCGGATAAGGCGCAGCGGTCGGGCTGAACGG
GGGGTTCGTGCACACAGCCCAGCTTGGAGCGAACGACCTACACCGAACTGAGATACCTACAGCGTGAGCT
ATGAGAAAGCGCCACGCTTCCCGAAGGGAGAAAGGCGGACAGGTATCCGGTAAGCGGCAGGGTCGGAACA
GGAGAGCGCACGAGGGAGCTTCCAGGGGGAAACGCCTGGTATCTTTATAGTCCTGTCGGGTTTCGCCACC
TCTGACTTGAGCGTCGATTTTTGTGATGCTCGTCAGGGGGGCGGAGCCTATGGAAAAACGCCAGCAACGC
GGCCTTTTTACGGTTCCTGGCCTTTTGCTGGCCTTTTGCTCACATGTTCTTTCCTGCGTTATCCCCTGAT
TCTGTGGATAACCGTATTACCGCCTTTGAGTGAGCTGATACCGCTCGCCGCAGCCGAACGACCGAGCGCA
GCGAGTCAGTGAGCGAGGAAGCGGAAGAGCGCCCAATACGCAAACCGCCTCTCCCCGCGCGTTGGCCGAT
TCATTAATGCAGCTGGCACGACAGGTTTCCCGACTGGAAAGCGGGCAGTGAGCGCAACGCAAT
Features (pLannotate 1.2.2; 32 found; start..end, strand, type, name):
      1..22      +  protein_bind   CAP binding site: CAP binding activates transcription in the presence of cAMP. E. coli catabolite activator protein
     37..67      +  promoter       lac promoter: promoter for the E. coli lac operon
     75..91      +  protein_bind   lac operator: The lac repressor binds to the lac operator to inhibit transcription in E. coli. This inhibition can be relieved by adding lactose or isopropyl-β-D-thiogalactopyranoside (IPTG). lac repressor encoded by lacI
    136..154     +  promoter       T3 promoter: promoter for bacteriophage T3 RNA polymerase
    182..408     +  promoter       RSV promoter: Rous sarcoma virus enhancer/promoter
    409..589     +  LTR            5' LTR (truncated): truncated 5' long terminal repeat (LTR) from HIV-1
    636..761     +  misc_feature   HIV-1 Ψ: packaging signal of human immunodeficiency virus type 1
    745..1108    +  CDS            HIV-1 gag (fragment): gag protein from human immunodeficiency virus 1; gag
   1254..1487    +  misc_feature   RRE: The Rev response element (RRE) of HIV-1 allows for Rev-dependent mRNA export from the nucleus to the cytoplasm.
   1864..1964    +  CDS            Rev (fragment): human immunodeficiency virus 1 (HIV-1) Rev protein; rev; enhances nuclear export of unspliced and incompletely spliced viral mRNAs
   1983..2099    +  misc_feature   cPPT/CTS: central polypurine tract and central termination sequence of HIV-1
   2122..2425    +  enhancer       CMV enhancer: human cytomegalovirus immediate early enhancer
   2426..2629    +  promoter       CMV promoter: human cytomegalovirus (CMV) immediate early promoter
   2631..2650    +  promoter       PLtetO-1 promoter (fragment): modified phage lambda PL promoter with tet operator sites (Lutz and Bujard, 1997)
   2652..2671    +  promoter       PLtetO-1 promoter (fragment): modified phage lambda PL promoter with tet operator sites (Lutz and Bujard, 1997)
   2712..2732    +  protein_bind   attB1: mutant version of attB; core recombination site for the Gateway® BP reaction BP Clonase™
   2738..4387    +  CDS            PRKAA1: AAPK1_HUMAN - Also known as AMPK1. Experimental evidence at protein level: Swiss-Prot protein existence level 1. Catalytic subunit of AMP-activated protein kinase (AMPK), an energy sensor protein kinase that plays a key role in regulating cellular energy metabolism. In response to reduction of intracellular ATP levels, AMPK activates energy-producing pathways and inhibits energy-consuming processes: inhibits protein, carbohydrate and lipid biosynthesis, as well as cell growth and proliferation. AMPK acts via direct phosphorylation of metabolic enzymes, and by longer-term effects via phosphoryl
   4392..4416    -  protein_bind   attB2: mutant version of attB; recombination site for the Gateway® BP reaction BP Clonase™
   4447..5035    +  misc_feature   WPRE: woodchuck hepatitis virus posttranscriptional regulatory element
   5049..5548    +  promoter       PGK promoter: mouse phosphoglycerate kinase 1 promoter
   5569..6168    +  CDS            PuroR: puromycin N-acetyltransferase; pac from Streptomyces alboniger; confers resistance to puromycin
   6236..6373    +  CDS            nef (fragment): NEF_HV1LA - Experimental evidence at protein level: Swiss-Prot protein existence level 1. Extracellular Nef protein targets CD4(+) T-lymphocytes for apoptosis by interacting with CXCR4 surface receptors. From Human immunodeficiency virus type 1 group M subtype B (isolate Lai) (HIV-1).
   6359..6539    +  LTR            5' LTR (truncated): truncated 5' long terminal repeat (LTR) from HIV-1
   6611..6732    +  polyA_signal   SV40 poly(A) signal: SV40 polyadenylation signal
   6772..6907    +  rep_origin     SV40 ori: SV40 origin of replication
   6928..6946    -  promoter       T7 promoter: promoter for bacteriophage T7 RNA polymerase
   6954..7109    +  CDS            lacZα (fragment): LacZα fragment of β-galactosidase; lacZ fragment
   7114..7542    +  rep_origin     f1 ori (sequence partly withheld): f1 bacteriophage origin of replication; arrow indicates direction of (+) strand synthesis
   7595..7699    +  promoter       AmpR promoter: bla
   7700..8560    +  CDS            AmpR: β-lactamase; bla; confers resistance to ampicillin, carbenicillin, and related antibiotics
   8731..9319    +  rep_origin     ori: high-copy-number ColE1/pMB1/pBR322/pUC origin of replication
   9502..9594    +  CDS            lacI (fragment): lac repressor; lacI; The lac repressor binds to the lac operator to inhibit transcription in E. coli. This inhibition can be relieved by adding lactose or isopropyl-β-D-thiogalactopyranoside (IPTG).
