[The description below was written by a language model from this plasmid's Addgene catalogue record and pLannotate feature annotations shown in this document.]
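Description:
pLenti.CMV/TO_PRKAA1 is a lentiviral mammalian expression plasmid of about 9.6 kb, built on the pLenti CMV/TO Puro backbone, that encodes untagged wild-type human AMPK alpha 1 (PRKAA1), the catalytic subunit of the energy-sensing AMP-activated protein kinase. In bacteria it is maintained through a high-copy ColE1/pUC-type origin and selected with ampicillin via the β-lactamase gene. An f1 origin, an SV40 origin, and lac, T3 and T7 remnants of the parental cloning vector are also annotated.

The transfer cassette has the layout of a third-generation HIV-1 vector. An RSV promoter fused to a truncated 5' LTR drives genomic RNA production in packaging cells, followed by the Ψ packaging signal with a gag fragment, the Rev response element for Rev-dependent nuclear export, and the cPPT/CTS. A second truncated LTR lies at the 3' end, followed by an SV40 polyadenylation signal.

Within the provirus, the CMV enhancer/promoter is followed by two short tet operator-containing segments, the "TO" in the name. Expression should therefore be constitutive in ordinary cells but repressible by Tet repressor and inducible with tetracycline or doxycycline in TetR-expressing lines. The PRKAA1 coding sequence is flanked by attB1 and attB2 sites, suggesting Gateway recombination, although the record lists the cloning method as unknown. A WPRE downstream enhances transcript expression, and a separate mouse PGK promoter drives puromycin N-acetyltransferase for selection of transduced cells. The construct suits stable or regulated AMPK alpha 1 expression, and the associated publication concerns AMPK-mediated mitochondrial fission under energy stress.
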