Addgene plasmid #74446: pLenti.CMV/TO_PRKAA1
Purpose: Lentiviral expression vector encoding untagged WT human AMPK alpha 1
Depositing lab: Reuben Shaw. Depositing organization: Salk Institute for Biological Studies. Publication: Metabolism. AMP-activated protein kinase mediates mitochondrial fission in response to energy stress. Toyama EQ, Herzig S, Courchet J, Lewis TL Jr, Loson OC, Hellberg K, Young NP, Chen H, Polleux F, Chan DC, Shaw RJ. Science. 2016 Jan 15;351(6270):275-81. doi: 10.1126/science.aab4138. PubMed 26816379.
Backbone
  Vector backbone: pLenti CMV/TO Puro empty (w175-1)
  Backbone manufacturer: Addgene plasmid 17482
  Vector type: Mammalian Expression, Lentiviral
  Selectable markers: Puromycin
Growth in bacteria
  Bacterial resistance: Ampicillin, 100 μg/mL
  Growth temperature: 30°C
  Growth strain: NEB Stable
  Copy number: Unknown
Gene/Insert
  Gene/Insert name: AMPK alpha 1
  Species: H. sapiens (human)
  Entrez Gene: PRKAA1 (a.k.a. AMPK, AMPK alpha 1, AMPKa1)
  Promoter: CMV
  Cloning method: Unknown
  Sequencing primers: 5′ CMV-F; 3′ WPRE-R
Terms and licenses: Academic/Nonprofit Terms; Industry Terms: Not Available to Industry
How to cite: pLenti.CMV/TO_PRKAA1 was a gift from Reuben Shaw (Addgene plasmid # 74446 ; http://n2t.net/addgene:74446 ; RRID:Addgene_74446)
