>Addgene plasmid #74446 | pLenti.CMV/TO_PRKAA1 | addgene partial sequence | sequence record 142152 | WPRE-R 5'-CATAGCGTAAAAGGAGCAACA-3'
AATTTTGTAATCCAGAGGTTGATTGTCGAGCGGCCGCCACTGTGCTGGATATCAACCACTTTGTACAAGA
AAGCTGGGTTCTATTGTGCAAGAATTTTAATTAGATTTGCACACATCTCAAAAAATTCTATTGTGTGACT
TCCAGGTCTTGGAGTTAGGTCAACAGGAGAAGAGTCAAGTGAGGTCACAGATGAGGTAAGAGAAACTTCT
GAGGATTTTCCTTGAGCCTCAGCATCTGAATCACTCCTTTGGCAAGATCGATAGTTGCTAACTGATCCCG
ATCTCTGTGGAGTAGCAGTCCCTGATTTGGCTTCTGTAATTTCATCATCAATACTACGGAAATCCAGTAG
ATAAGTTCTACTATCCACTTGGTATAACTGTAGACTCATTTTGGAGTAAGTGCTTGTCACAGGATTCTTC
CTTCGTACACGCAAATAATATGGGTTTACAACCTTCCATTCATAATCCAATTGTTTGATTGCTCTACATA
CTTCTGCCATAATATCATTTGGTCGACTTTGACTTCTAATTCCTAAATGCCATTTTGCTTTCCTTACACC
TTGGTGTTTGGATTTCTGTGGATTTAATTCATCAAGGGTATGGCGTGCCCTTGGTGTTTCAGCAACCAAG
AATGGTACTCTTTCAGGATGGGGCCGAGTCAGGTGATGATCATCAAGAAAAGAATCAGGTGGGCTTGTCG
CCAAATAGAAATCTTTGGCTTCATTCATTATTCTCCTGTTATCTATTATGAGATGGTAGGCAACTGCCAA
AGGATCCTGGTGATTTCTGTTGTAAAGACAGCTGAGAACTTCCTCTTCTGAGCACTCAAACTTTTCACAT
ACTTCTTTTAAGGCTTCATCATCAATCATGGTTGAACTATATGATGGATCCTCAGGAAAGAGATATTTTG
GAAGGTCCTG
