>Addgene plasmid #74446 | pLenti.CMV/TO_PRKAA1 | addgene partial sequence | sequence record 145690 | CMV-F 5'-CGCAAATGGGCGGTAGGCGTG-3'
CCTATCAGTGATAGAGATCTCCCTATCAGTGATAGAGATCGTCGACTAGTCCAGTGTGGTGGAATTCTGC
AGATATCAACAAGTTTGTACAAAAAAGCAGGCACCATGGCGACAGCCGAGAAGCAGAAACACGACGGGCG
GGTGAAGATCGGCCACTACATTCTGGGTGACACGCTGGGGGTCGGCACCTTCGGCAAAGTGAAGGTTGGC
AAACATGAATTGACTGGGCATAAAGTAGCTGTGAAGATACTCAATCGACAGAAGATTCGGAGCCTTGATG
TGGTAGGAAAAATCCGCAGAGAAATTCAGAACCTCAAGCTTTTCAGGCATCCTCATATAATTAAACTGTA
CCAGGTCATCAGTACACCATCTGATATTTTCATGGTGATGGAATATGTCTCAGGAGGAGAGCTATTTGAT
TATATCTGTAAGAATGGAAGGCTGGATGAAAAAGAAAGTCGGCGTCTGTTCCAACAGATCCTTTCTGGTG
TGGATTATTGTCACAGGCATATGGTGGTCCATAGAGATTTGAAACCTGAAAATGTCCTGCTTGATGCACA
CATGAATGCAAAGATAGCTGATTTTGGTCTTTCAAACATGATGTCAGATGGTGAATTTTTAAGAACAAGT
TGTGGCTCACCCAACTATGCTGCACCAGAAGTAATTTCAGGAAGATTGTATGCAGGCCCAGAGGTAGATA
TATGGAGCAGTGGGGTTATTCTCTATGCTTTATTATGTGGAACCCTTCCATTTGATGATGACCATGTGCC
AACTCTTTTTAAGAAGATATGTGATGGGATCTTCTATACCCCTCAATATTTAAATCCTTCTGTGATTAGC
CTTTTGAAACATATGCTGCAGGTGGATCCC
